>Addgene plasmid #80706 | pET-IG-mSA | addgene full sequence | sequence record 161465 | Addgene NGS results
GGCCTTTTGCTGGCCTTTTGCTCACATGTTCTTTCCTGCGTTATCCCCTGATTCTGTGGATAACCGTATT
ACCGCCTTTGAGTGAGCTGATACCGCTCGCCGCAGCCGAACGACCGAGCGCAGCGAGTCAGTGAGCGAGG
AAGCGGAAGAGCGCCTGATGCGGTATTTTCTCCTTACGCATCTGTGCGGTATTTCACACCGCAATGGTGC
ACTCTCAGTACAATCTGCTCTGATGCCGCATAGTTAAGCCAGTATACACTCCGCTATCGCTACGTGACTG
GGTCATGGCTGCGCCCCGACACCCGCCAACACCCGCTGACGCGCCCTGACGGGCTTGTCTGCTCCCGGCA
TCCGCTTACAGACAAGCTGTGACCGTCTCCGGGAGCTGCATGTGTCAGAGGTTTTCACCGTCATCACCGA
AACGCGCGAGGCAGCTGCGGTAAAGCTCATCAGCGTGGTCGTGAAGCGATTCACAGATGTCTGCCTGTTC
ATCCGCGTCCAGCTCGTTGAGTTTCTCCAGAAGCGTTAATGTCTGGCTTCTGATAAAGCGGGCCATGTTA
AGGGCGGTTTTTTCCTGTTTGGTCACTGATGCCTCCGTGTAAGGGGGATTTCTGTTCATGGGGGTAATGA
TACCGATGAAACGAGAGAGGATGCTCACGATACGGGTTACTGATGATGAACATGCCCGGTTACTGGAACG
TTGTGAGGGTAAACAACTGGCGGTATGGATGCGGCGGGACCAGAGAAAAATCACTCAGGGTCAATGCCAG
CGCTTCGTTAATACAGATGTAGGTGTTCCACAGGGTAGCCAGCAGCATCCTGCGATGCAGATCCGGAACA
TAATGGTGCAGGGCGCTGACTTCCGCGTTTCCAGACTTTACGAAACACGGAAACCGAAGACCATTCATGT
TGTTGCTCAGGTCGCAGACGTTTTGCAGCAGCAGTCGCTTCACGTTCGCTCGCGTATCGGTGATTCATTC
TGCTAACCAGTAAGGCAACCCCGCCAGCCTAGCCGGGTCCTCAACGACAGGAGCACGATCATGCGCACCC
GTGGGGCCGCCATGCCGGCGATAATGGCCTGCTTCTCGCCGAAACGTTTGGTGGCGGGACCAGTGACGAA
GGCTTGAGCGAGGGCGTGCAAGATTCCGAATACCGCAAGCGACAGGCCGATCATCGTCGCGCTCCAGCGA
AAGCGGTCCTCGCCGAAAATGACCCAGAGCGCTGCCGGCACCTGTCCTACGAGTTGCATGATAAAGAAGA
CAGTCATAAGTGCGGCGACGATAGTCATGCCCCGCGCCCACCGGAAGGAGCTGACTGGGTTGAAGGCTCT
CAAGGGCATCGGTCGAGATCCCGGTGCCTAATGAGTGAGCTAACTTACATTAATTGCGTTGCGCTCACTG
CCCGCTTTCCAGTCGGGAAACCTGTCGTGCCAGCTGCATTAATGAATCGGCCAACGCGCGGGGAGAGGCG
GTTTGCGTATTGGGCGCCAGGGTGGTTTTTCTTTTCACCAGTGAGACGGGCAACAGCTGATTGCCCTTCA
CCGCCTGGCCCTGAGAGAGTTGCAGCAAGCGGTCCACGCTGGTTTGCCCCAGCAGGCGAAAATCCTGTTT
GATGGTGGTTAACGGCGGGATATAACATGAGCTGTCTTCGGTATCGTCGTATCCCACTACCGAGATATCC
GCACCAACGCGCAGCCCGGACTCGGTAATGGCGCGCATTGCGCCCAGCGCCATCTGATCGTTGGCAACCA
GCATCGCAGTGGGAACGATGCCCTCATTCAGCATTTGCATGGTTTGTTGAAAACCGGACATGGCACTCCA
GTCGCCTTCCCGTTCCGCTATCGGCTGAATTTGATTGCGAGTGAGATATTTATGCCAGCCAGCCAGACGC
AGACGCGCCGAGACAGAACTTAATGGGCCCGCTAACAGCGCGATTTGCTGGTGACCCAATGCGACCAGAT
GCTCCACGCCCAGTCGCGTACCGTCTTCATGGGAGAAAATAATACTGTTGATGGGTGTCTGGTCAGAGAC
ATCAAGAAATAACGCCGGAACATTAGTGCAGGCAGCTTCCACAGCAATGGCATCCTGGTCATCCAGCGGA
TAGTTAATGATCAGCCCACTGACGCGTTGCGCGAGAAGATTGTGCACCGCCGCTTTACAGGCTTCGACGC
CGCTTCGTTCTACCATCGACACCACCACGCTGGCACCCAGTTGATCGGCGCGAGATTTAATCGCCGCGAC
AATTTGCGACGGCGCGTGCAGGGCCAGACTGGAGGTGGCAACGCCAATCAGCAACGACTGTTTGCCCGCC
AGTTGTTGTGCCACGCGGTTGGGAATGTAATTCAGCTCCGCCATCGCCGCTTCCACTTTTTCCCGCGTTT
TCGCAGAAACGTGGCTGGCCTGGTTCACCACGCGGGAAACGGTCTGATAAGAGACACCGGCATACTCTGC
GACATCGTATAACGTTACTGGTTTCACATTCACCACCCTGAATTGACTCTCTTCCGGGCGCTATCATGCC
ATACCGCGAAAGGTTTTGCGCCATTCGATGGTGTCCGGGATCTCGACGCTCTCCCTTATGCGACTCCTGC
ATTAGGAAGCAGCCCAGTAGTAGGTTGAGGCCGTTGAGCACCGCCGCCGCAAGGAATGGTGCATGCAAGG
AGATGGCGCCCAACAGTCCCCCGGCCACGGGGCCTGCCACCATACCCACGCCGAAACAAGCGCTCATGAG
CCCGAAGTGGCGAGCCCGATCTTCCCCATCGGTGATGTCGGCGATATAGGCGCCAGCAACCGCACCTGTG
GCGCCGGTGATGCCGGCCACGATGCGTCCGGCGTAGAGGATCGAGATCTCGATCCCGCGAAATTAATACG
ACTCACTATAGGGGAATTGTGAGCGGATAACAATTCCCCTCTAGAAATAATTTTGTTTAACTTTAAGAAG
GAGATATACATATGGCTAGCCACCATCACCATCATCATCATCACCATCACGAAAATCTGTATTTTCAAAG
CGGATCCGCGGAAGCGGGTATCACCGGCACGTGGTACAACCAGTCTGGTTCTACCTTCACCGTTACCGCG
GGTGCGGACGGTAACCTGACCGGTCAGTACGAAAACCGTGCGCAGGGCACTGGTTGCCAGAACTCTCCGT
ACACCCTGACCGGTCGTTACAACGGTACCAAACTGGAATGGCGTGTTGAATGGAACAACTCTACCGAAAA
CTGCCACTCTCGTACCGAATGGCGTGGTCAGTACCAGGGTGGTGCGGAAGCGCGTATCAACACCCAGTGG
AACCTGACCTACGAAGGTGGTTCTGGTCCGGCGACCGAACAGGGTCAGGACACCTTCACCAAAGTTAAAC
CGTCTGCGGCGTCTTAACTCGAGCACCACCACCACCACCACTGAGATCCGGCTGCTAACAAAGCCCGAAA
GGAAGCTGAGTTGGCTGCTGCCACCGCTGAGCAATAACTAGCATAACCCCTTGGGGCCTCTAAACGGGTC
TTGAGGGGTTTTTTGCTGAAAGGAGGAACTATATCCGGATTGGCGAATGGG
[124 nt withheld, positions 3552-3675]
C
[91 nt withheld, positions 3677-3767]
A
[49 nt withheld, positions 3769-3817]
CCTTTGACGTTGGAGTCCACGTTCTTT
[37 nt withheld, positions 3845-3881]
ACCCTATCTCGGTCTATTCTTTTGATTTATAAGGGATTTTGCCGATTTCGGCCTATTGGTTAAAAAATGA
GCTGATTTAACAAAAATTTAACGCGAATTTTAACAAAATATTAACGCTTACAATTTAGGTGGCACTTTTC
GGGGAAATGTGCGCGGAACCCCTATTTGTTTATTTTTCTAAATACATTCAAATATGTATCCGCTCATGAA
TTAATTCTTAGAAAAACTCATCGAGCATCAAATGAAACTGCAATTTATTCATATCAGGATTATCAATACC
ATATTTTTGAAAAAGCCGTTTCTGTAATGAAGGAGAAAACTCACCGAGGCAGTTCCATAGGATGGCAAGA
TCCTGGTATCGGTCTGCGATTCCGACTCGTCCAACATCAATACAACCTATTAATTTCCCCTCGTCAAAAA
TAAGGTTATCAAGTGAGAAATCACCATGAGTGACGACTGAATCCGGTGAGAATGGCAAAAGTTTATGCAT
TTCTTTCCAGACTTGTTCAACAGGCCAGCCATTACGCTCGTCATCAAAATCACTCGCATCAACCAAACCG
TTATTCATTCGTGATTGCGCCTGAGCGAGACGAAATACGCGATCGCTGTTAAAAGGACAATTACAAACAG
GAATCGAATGCAACCGGCGCAGGAACACTGCCAGCGCATCAACAATATTTTCACCTGAATCAGGATATTC
TTCTAATACCTGGAATGCTGTTTTCCCGGGGATCGCAGTGGTGAGTAACCATGCATCATCAGGAGTACGG
ATAAAATGCTTGATGGTCGGAAGAGGCATAAATTCCGTCAGCCAGTTTAGTCTGACCATCTCATCTGTAA
CATCATTGGCAACGCTACCTTTGCCATGTTTCAGAAACAACTCTGGCGCATCGGGCTTCCCATACAATCG
ATAGATTGTCGCACCTGATTGCCCGACATTATCGCGAGCCCATTTATACCCATATAAATCAGCATCCATG
TTGGAATTTAATCGCGGCCTAGAGCAAGACGTTTCCCGTTGAATATGGCTCATAACACCCCTTGTATTAC
TGTTTATGTAAGCAGACAGTTTTATTGTTCATGACCAAAATCCCTTAACGTGAGTTTTCGTTCCACTGAG
CGTCAGACCCCGTAGAAAAGATCAAAGGATCTTCTTGAGATCCTTTTTTTCTGCGCGTAATCTGCTGCTT
GCAAACAAAAAAACCACCGCTACCAGCGGTGGTTTGTTTGCCGGATCAAGAGCTACCAACTCTTTTTCCG
AAGGTAACTGGCTTCAGCAGAGCGCAGATACCAAATACTGTCCTTCTAGTGTAGCCGTAGTTAGGCCACC
ACTTCAAGAACTCTGTAGCACCGCCTACATACCTCGCTCTGCTAATCCTGTTACCAGTGGCTGCTGCCAG
TGGCGATAAGTCGTGTCTTACCGGGTTGGACTCAAGACGATAGTTACCGGATAAGGCGCAGCGGTCGGGC
TGAACGGGGGGTTCGTGCACACAGCCCAGCTTGGAGCGAACGACCTACACCGAACTGAGATACCTACAGC
GTGAGCTATGAGAAAGCGCCACGCTTCCCGAAGGGAGAAAGGCGGACAGGTATCCGGTAAGCGGCAGGGT
CGGAACAGGAGAGCGCACGAGGGAGCTTCCAGGGGGAAACGCCTGGTATCTTTATAGTCCTGTCGGGTTT
CGCCACCTCTGACTTGAGCGTCGATTTTTGTGATGCTCGTCAGGGGGGCGGAGCCTATGGAAAAACGCCA
GCAACGCGGCCTTTTTACGGTTCCT
Features (pLannotate 1.2.2; 20 found; start..end, strand, type, name):
     16..149     +  rep_origin     RSF ori (fragment): Plasmids containing the RSF 1030 origin of replication can be propagated in E. coli cells that contain additional plasmids with compatible origins.
    154..293     -  misc_feature   bom: basis of mobility region from pBR322
    395..586     -  CDS            rop: Rop protein, which maintains plasmids at low copy number; rop
    603..983     +  CDS            YPB1_ECOLX: Protein predicted: Swiss-Prot protein existence level 4. From Escherichia coli.
   1055..1346    -  CDS            TcR (fragment): tetracycline efflux protein; tet; confers resistance to tetracycline
   1361..1382    -  protein_bind   CAP binding site: CAP binding activates transcription in the presence of cAMP. E. coli catabolite activator protein
   1395..2477    -  CDS            lacI: lac repressor; lacI; The lac repressor binds to the lac operator to inhibit transcription in E. coli. This inhibition can be relieved by adding lactose or isopropyl-β-D-thiogalactopyranoside (IPTG).
   2478..2555    -  promoter       lacI promoter: lacI
   2563..2842    -  CDS            TcR (fragment): tetracycline efflux protein; tet; confers resistance to tetracycline
   2864..2882    +  promoter       T7 promoter: promoter for bacteriophage T7 RNA polymerase
   2883..2907    +  protein_bind   lac operator: The lac repressor binds to the lac operator to inhibit transcription in E. coli. This inhibition can be relieved by adding lactose or isopropyl-β-D-thiogalactopyranoside (IPTG). lac repressor encoded by lacI
   2922..2944    +  RBS            RBS: efficient ribosome binding site from bacteriophage T7 gene 10 (Olins and Rangwala, 1989)
   3018..3359    +  CDS            mSA: monomeric streptavidin/rhizavidin hybrid (Lim et al., 2013)
   3384..3401    +  CDS            9xHis (fragment): 9xHis affinity tag
   3411..3460    +  CDS            SET1 (fragment): solubility-enhancement tag derived from T7 phage gene 10B
   3468..3515    +  terminator     T7 terminator: transcription terminator for bacteriophage T7 RNA polymerase
   3552..3980    +  rep_origin     f1 ori (sequence partly withheld): f1 bacteriophage origin of replication; arrow indicates direction of (+) strand synthesis
   4033..4090    +  promoter       AmpR promoter (fragment): bla
   4099..4914    -  CDS            KanR: aminoglycoside phosphotransferase; aph(3')-Ia; confers resistance to kanamycin in bacteria or G418 (Geneticin®) in eukaryotes
   5036..5624    +  rep_origin     ori: high-copy-number ColE1/pMB1/pBR322/pUC origin of replication
