[The description below was written by a language model from this plasmid's Addgene catalogue record and pLannotate feature annotations shown in this document.]
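Description:
pET-IG-mSA is a bacterial expression plasmid of about 5.7 kb for producing monomeric streptavidin (mSA), a synthetic streptavidin/rhizavidin hybrid. The backbone, pET-IG, is a homemade derivative of pET-24a(+) that was engineered to place a decahistidine tag, immediately followed by a Tobacco Etch Virus (TEV) protease cleavage site, directly after the start codon. The roughly 360 bp mSA coding sequence was inserted between BamHI and XhoI sites, both of which are retained. The protein is therefore made as an N-terminal 10xHis–TEV–mSA fusion, which allows metal-affinity purification and subsequent tag removal by TEV cleavage. The feature table does not separately annotate this N-terminal tag. It does mark a short His-tag fragment downstream of mSA, probably the native C-terminal His sequence of the pET-24 backbone, and the record does not say whether this is translated.

Expression follows the standard pET arrangement. A T7 promoter is paired with a lac operator, followed by the T7 gene 10 ribosome binding site, the coding region and a T7 terminator. A plasmid-borne lacI gene with its own promoter supplies repressor, so transcription needs a host providing T7 RNA polymerase and is induced with IPTG. The plasmid replicates from a pBR322/ColE1-type origin with the rop gene and bom region, consistent with its low-copy listing, and it also carries an f1 origin. Selection is by kanamycin resistance (aph(3')-Ia). The short tetracycline-resistance, RSF ori and AmpR promoter fragments in the table appear to be backbone remnants or partial annotation matches rather than functional elements. The associated publication used monomeric streptavidin as a probe for mapping the dynamics and nanoscale organization of synaptic adhesion proteins.
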