Addgene plasmid #80706: pET-IG-mSA
Purpose: Expresses monomeric streptavidin (mSA) in bacterial cells
Depositing lab: Matthieu Sainlos. Depositing organization: CNRS UMR 5297, Institut Interdisciplinaire de Neurosciences (IINS). Publication: Mapping the dynamics and nanoscale organization of synaptic adhesion proteins using monomeric streptavidin. Chamma I, Letellier M, Butler C, Tessier B, Lim KH, Gauthereau I, Choquet D, Sibarita JB, Park S, Sainlos M, Thoumine O. Nat Commun. 2016 Mar 16;7:10773. doi: 10.1038/ncomms10773. PubMed 26979420.
Backbone
  Vector backbone: pET-IG
  Backbone manufacturer: Homemade
  Backbone size w/o insert (bp): 5300
  Total vector size (bp): 5660
  Modifications to backbone: Homemade vector derived from pET-24-a+, engineered to incorporate after the start codon a decahistidine tag immediately followed by a Tobacco Etch Virus cleavage site (-ENLYFQS-).
  Vector type: Bacterial Expression
Growth in bacteria
  Bacterial resistance: Kanamycin, 50 μg/mL
  Growth temperature: 37°C
  Growth strain: DH5alpha
  Copy number: Low Copy
Gene/Insert
  Gene/Insert name: Monomeric streptavidin (alt names: mSA; streptavidin rhizavidin hybrid)
  Species: Synthetic
  Insert size (bp): 360
  Promoter: T7
  Tag / fusion protein: 10xHis tag (N terminal on backbone); TEV site (N terminal on backbone)
  Cloning method: Restriction Enzyme; 5′ cloning site BamHI (not destroyed); 3′ cloning site XhoI (not destroyed)
  Sequencing primers: 5′ T7 promoter, forward primer; 3′ T7 terminator, reverse primer
Terms and licenses: Academic/Nonprofit Terms; Industry Terms: Not Available to Industry
How to cite: pET-IG-mSA was a gift from Matthieu Sainlos (Addgene plasmid # 80706 ; http://n2t.net/addgene:80706 ; RRID:Addgene_80706)
