>Addgene plasmid #80706 | pET-IG-mSA | addgene partial sequence | sequence record 159259 | Tet-internal-R 5'-aaggagctgactgggttgaag-3'
ATCCCGGTGCCTAATGAGTGAGCTAACTTACATTAATTGCGTTGCGCTCACTGCCCGCTTTCCAGTCGGG
AAACCTGTCGTGCCAGCTGCATTAATGAATCGGCCAACGCGCGGGGAGAGGCGGTTTGCGTATTGGGCGC
CAGGGTGGTTTTTCTTTTCACCAGTGAGACGGGCAACAGCTGATTGCCCTTCACCGCCTGGCCCTGAGAG
AGTTGCAGCAAGCGGTCCACGCTGGTTTGCCCCAGCAGGCGAAAATCCTGTTTGATGGTGGTTAACGGCG
GGATATAACATGAGCTGTCTTCGGTATCGTCGTATCCCACTACCGAGATATCCGCACCAACGCGCAGCCC
GGACTCGGTAATGGCGCGCATTGCGCCCAGCGCCATCTGATCGTTGGCAACCAGCATCGCAGTGGGAACG
ATGCCCTCATTCAGCATTTGCATGGTTTGTTGAAAACCGGACATGGCACTCCAGTCGCCTTCCCGTTCCG
CTATCGGCTGAATTTGATTGCGAGTGAGATATTTATGCCAGCCAGCCAGACGCAGACGCGCCGAGACAGA
ACTTAATGGGCCCGCTAACAGCGCGATTTGCTGGTGACCCAATGCGACCAGATGCTCCACGCCCAGTCGC
GTACCGTCTTCATGGGAGAAAATAATACTGTTGATGGGTGTCTGGTCAGAGACATCAAGAAATAACGCCG
GAACAT
