>Addgene plasmid #80706 | pET-IG-mSA | addgene partial sequence | sequence record 159261 | F1ori-R 5'-AGGGAAGAAAGCGAAAGGAG-3'
[67 nt withheld, positions 1-67]
CCCATTCGCCAATCCGGATATAGTTCCTCCTTTCAGCAAAAAACCCCTCAAGACCCGTTTAGAGGCCCCA
AGGGGTTATGCTAGTTATTGCTCAGCGGTGGCAGCAGCCAACTCAGCTTCCTTTCGGGCTTTGTTAGCAG
CCGGATCTCAGTGGTGGTGGTGGTGGTGCTCGAGTTAAGACGCCGCAGACGGTTTAACTTTGGTGAAGGT
GTCCTGACCCTGTTCGGTCGCCGGACCAGAACCACCTTCGTAGGTCAGGTTCCACTGGGTGTTGATACGC
GCTTCCGCACCACCCTGGTACTGACCACGCCATTCGGTACGAGAGTGGCAGTTTTCGGTAGAGTTGTTCC
ATTCAACACGCCATTCCAGTTTGGTACCGTTGTAACGACCGGTCAGGGTGTACGGAGAGTTCTGGCAACC
AGTGCCCTGCGCACGGTTTTCGTACTGACCGGTCAGGTTACCGTCCGCACCCGCGGTAACGGTGAAGGTA
GAACCAGACTGGTTGTACCACGTGCCGGTGATACCCGCTTCCGCGGATCCGCTTTGAAAATACAGATTTT
CGTGATGGTGATGATGATGATGGTGATGGTGGCTAGCCATATGTATATCTCCTTCTTAAAGTTAAACAAA
ATTATTTCTAGAGGGGAATTGTTATCCGCTCACAATTCCCCTATAGTGAGTCGTATTAATTTCGCGGGAT
CGAGATCTCGATCCTCTACGCCGGACGCATCGTGGCCGGCATCACCGGCGCCACAGGTGCGGTTGCTGGC
GCCTATATCGCCGACATCACCGATGGGGA
